>Addgene plasmid #118072 | pLenti-EGFP-Rabin8 | addgene full sequence | sequence record 230346 | Addgene NGS Result
GACATTGATTATTGACTAGTTATTAATAGTAATCAATTACGGGGTCATTAGTTCATAGCCCATATATGGA
GTTCCGCGTTACATAACTTACGGTAAATGGCCCGCCTGGCTGACCGCCCAACGACCCCCGCCCATTGACG
TCAATAATGACGTATGTTCCCATAGTAACGCCAATAGGGACTTTCCATTGACGTCAATGGGTGGAGTATT
TACGGTAAACTGCCCACTTGGCAGTACATCAAGTGTATCATATGCCAAGTACGCCCCCTATTGACGTCAA
TGACGGTAAATGGCCCGCCTGGCATTATGCCCAGTACATGACCTTATGGGACTTTCCTACTTGGCAGTAC
ATCTACGTATTAGTCATCGCTATTACCATGGTGATGCGGTTTTGGCAGTACATCAATGGGCGTGGATAGC
GGTTTGACTCACGGGGATTTCCAAGTCTCCACCCCATTGACGTCAATGGGAGTTTGTTTTGGCACCAAAA
TCAACGGGACTTTCCAAAATGTCGTAACAACTCCGCCCCATTGACGCAAATGGGCGGTAGGCGTGTACGG
TGGGAGGTCTATATAAGCAGCGCGTTTTGCCTGTACTGGGTCTCTCTGGTTAGACCAGATCTGAGCCTGG
GAGCTCTCTGGCTAACTAGGGAACCCACTGCTTAAGCCTCAATAAAGCTTGCCTTGAGTGCTTCAAGTAG
TGTGTGCCCGTCTGTTGTGTGACTCTGGTAACTAGAGATCCCTCAGACCCTTTTAGTCAGTGTGGAAAAT
CTCTAGCAGTGGCGCCCGAACAGGGACTTGAAAGCGAAAGGGAAACCAGAGGAGCTCTCTCGACGCAGGA
CTCGGCTTGCTGAAGCGCGCACGGCAAGAGGCGAGGGGCGGCGACTGGTGAGTACGCCAAAAATTTTGAC
TAGCGGAGGCTAGAAGGAGAGAGATGGGTGCGAGAGCGTCAGTATTAAGCGGGGGAGAATTAGATCGCGA
TGGGAAAAAATTCGGTTAAGGCCAGGGGGAAAGAAAAAATATAAATTAAAACATATAGTATGGGCAAGCA
GGGAGCTAGAACGATTCGCAGTTAATCCTGGCCTGTTAGAAACATCAGAAGGCTGTAGACAAATACTGGG
ACAGCTACAACCATCCCTTCAGACAGGATCAGAAGAACTTAGATCATTATATAATACAGTAGCAACCCTC
TATTGTGTGCATCAAAGGATAGAGATAAAAGACACCAAGGAAGCTTTAGACAAGATAGAGGAAGAGCAAA
ACAAAAGTAAGACCACCGCACAGCAAGCGGCCGCTGATCTTCAGACCTGGAGGAGGAGATATGAGGGACA
ATTGGAGAAGTGAATTATATAAATATAAAGTAGTAAAAATTGAACCATTAGGAGTAGCACCCACCAAGGC
AAAGAGAAGAGTGGTGCAGAGAGAAAAAAGAGCAGTGGGAATAGGAGCTTTGTTCCTTGGGTTCTTGGGA
GCAGCAGGAAGCACTATGGGCGCAGCGTCAATGACGCTGACGGTACAGGCCAGACAATTATTGTCTGGTA
TAGTGCAGCAGCAGAACAATTTGCTGAGGGCTATTGAGGCGCAACAGCATCTGTTGCAACTCACAGTCTG
GGGCATCAAGCAGCTCCAGGCAAGAATCCTGGCTGTGGAAAGATACCTAAAGGATCAACAGCTCCTGGGG
ATTTGGGGTTGCTCTGGAAAACTCATTTGCACCACTGCTGTGCCTTGGAATGCTAGTTGGAGTAATAAAT
CTCTGGAACAGATTTGGAATCACACGACCTGGATGGAGTGGGACAGAGAAATTAACAATTACACAAGCTT
AATACACTCCTTAATTGAAGAATCGCAAAACCAGCAAGAAAAGAATGAACAAGAATTATTGGAATTAGAT
AAATGGGCAAGTTTGTGGAATTGGTTTAACATAACAAATTGGCTGTGGTATATAAAATTATTCATAATGA
TAGTAGGAGGCTTGGTAGGTTTAAGAATAGTTTTTGCTGTACTTTCTATAGTGAATAGAGTTAGGCAGGG
ATATTCACCATTATCGTTTCAGACCCACCTCCCAACCCCGAGGGGACCCGACAGGCCCGAAGGAATAGAA
GAAGAAGGTGGAGAGAGAGACAGAGACAGATCCATTCGATTAGTGAACGGATCGGCACTGCGTGCGCCAA
TTCTGCAGACAAATGGCAGTATTCATCCACAATTTTAAAAGAAAAGGGGGGATTGGGGGGTACAGTGCAG
GGGAAAGAATAGTAGACATAATAGCAACAGACATACAAACTAAAGAATTACAAAAACAAATTACAAAAAT
TCAAAATTTTCGGGTTTATTACAGGGACAGCAGAGATCCAGTTTGGTTAATTAATTGGCTCCGGTGCCCG
TCAGTGGGCAGAGCGCACATCGCCCACAGTCCCCGAGAAGTTGTGGGGAGGGGTCGGCAATTGAACCGGT
GCCTAGAGAAGGTGGCGCGGGGTAAACTGGGAAAGTGATGTCGTGTACTGGCTCCGCCTTTTTCCCGAGG
GTGGGGGAGAACCGTATATAAGTGCAGTAGTCGCCGTGAACGTTCTTTTTCGCAACGGGTTTGCCGCCAG
AACACAGGTAAGTGCCGTGTGTGGTTCCCGCGGGCCTGGCCTCTTTACGGGTTATGGCCCTTGCGTGCCT
TGAATTACTTCCACCTGGCTGCAGTACGTGATTCTTGATCCCGAGCTTCGGGTTGGAAGTGGGTGGGAGA
GTTCGAGGCCTTGCGCTTAAGGAGCCCCTTCGCCTCGTGCTTGAGTTGAGGCCTGGCCTGGGCGCTGGGG
CCGCCGCGTGCGAATCTGGTGGCACCTTCGCGCCTGTCTCGCTGCTTTCGATAAGTCTCTAGCCATTTAA
AATTTTTGATGACCTGCTGCGACGCTTTTTTTCTGGCAAGATAGTCTTGTAAATGCGGGCCAAGATCTGC
ACACTGGTATTTCGGTTTTTGGGGCCGCGGGCGGCGACGGGGCCCGTGCGTCCCAGCGCACATGTTCGGC
GAGGCGGGGCCTGCGAGCGCGGCCACCGAGAATCGGACGGGGGTAGTCTCAAGCTGGCCGGCCTGCTCTG
GTGCCTGGCCTCGCGCCGCCGTGTATCGCCCCGCCCTGGGCGGCAAGGCTGGCCCGGTCGGCACCAGTTG
CGTGAGCGGAAAGATGGCCGCTTCCCGGCCCTGCTGCAGGGAGCTCAAAATGGAGGACGCGGCGCTCGGG
AGAGCGGGCGGGTGAGTCACCCACACAAAGGAAAAGGGCCTTTCCGTCCTCAGCCGTCGCTTCATGTGAC
TCCACGGAGTACCGGGCGCCGTCCAGGCACCTCGATTAGTTCTCGAGCTTTTGGAGTACGTCGTCTTTAG
GTTGGGGGGAGGGGTTTTATGCGATGGAGTTTCCCCACACTGAGTGGGTGGAGACTGAAGTTAGGCCAGC
TTGGCACTTGATGTAATTCTCCTTGGAATTTGCCCTTTTTGAGTTTGGATCTTGGTTCATTCTCAAGCCT
CAGACAGTGGTTCAAAGTTTTTTTCTTCCATTTCAGGTGTCGTGAGGAATTGACCATGGTGAGCAAGGGC
GAGGAGCTGTTCACCGGGGTGGTGCCCATCCTGGTCGAGCTGGACGGCGACGTAAACGGCCACAAGTTCA
GCGTGTCCGGCGAGGGCGAGGGCGATGCCACCTACGGCAAGCTGACCCTGAAGTTCATCTGCACCACCGG
CAAGCTGCCCGTGCCCTGGCCCACCCTCGTGACCACCCTGACCTACGGCGTGCAGTGCTTCAGCCGCTAC
CCCGACCACATGAAGCAGCACGACTTCTTCAAGTCCGCCATGCCCGAAGGCTACGTCCAGGAGCGCACCA
TCTTCTTCAAGGACGACGGCAACTACAAGACCCGCGCCGAGGTGAAGTTCGAGGGCGACACCCTGGTGAA
CCGCATCGAGCTGAAGGGCATCGACTTCAAGGAGGACGGCAACATCCTGGGGCACAAGCTGGAGTACAAC
TACAACAGCCACAACGTCTATATCATGGCCGACAAGCAGAAGAACGGCATCAAGGTGAACTTCAAGATCC
GCCACAACATCGAGGACGGCAGCGTGCAGCTCGCCGACCACTACCAGCAGAACACCCCCATCGGCGACGG
CCCCGTGCTGCTGCCCGACAACCACTACCTGAGCACCCAGTCCGCCCTGAGCAAAGACCCCAACGAGAAG
CGCGATCACATGGTCCTGCTGGAGTTCGTGACCGCCGCCGGGATCACTCTCGGCATGGACGAGCTGTACA
AGGAATTCGGGGCCATTACGGCCATGGCTAATGATCCCTTGGAAGGCTTCCATGAAGTAAACCTTGCTTC
ACCTACTTCTCCGGACCTTCTTGGTGTGTATGAATCAGGAACTCAAGAGCAGACTACCTCACCAAGTGTC
ATCTACCGGCCACACCCTTCAGCTTTATCCTCTGTACCTATCCAGGCAAATGCATTAGATGTTTCTGAAC
TTCCTACACAACCCGTGTATTCATCCCCCAGACGTTTAAATTGTGCGGAAATATCTAGTATCAGCTTTCA
TGTTACAGACCCAGCCCCTTGCTCTACCTCTGGAGTCACAGCTGGATTAACTAAATTAACTACAAGAAAG
GACAACTATAATGCAGAGAGAGAGTTTTTACAGGGTGCTACTATAACAGAGGCTTGCGATGGCAGTGATG
ATATTTTTGGGTTGAGTACTGATAGTCTGTCTCGTTTACGAAGCCCATCTGTTTTGGAAGTTAGAGAAAA
GGGCTATGAACGATTAAAAGAAGAACTCGCAAAAGCTCAGAGGGAACTGAAGTTAAAAGATGAAGAATGT
GAGAGGCTTTCAAAAGTGCGAGATCAACTTGGACAGGAATTGGAAGAACTCACAGCTAGTCTATTTGAGG
AAGCTCATAAAATGGTGAGAGAAGCAAATATCAAGCAGGCAACAGCAGAAAAACAGCTAAAAGAAGCACA
AGGAAAAATTGATGTACTTCAAGCTGAAGTAGCTGCATTGAAGACACTTGTATTGTCCAGTTCTCCAACA
TCACCTACGCAGGAGCCTTTGCCAGGTGGAAAGACACCTTTTAAAAAGGGGCATACAAGAAATAAAAGCA
CAAGCAGTGCTATGAGTGGCAGTCATCAGGACCTCAGTGTGATACAGCCAATTGTAAAAGACTGCAAAGA
GGCTGACTTATCCTTGTATAATGAATTCCGATTGTGGAAGGATGAGCCCACAATGGACAGGACGTGTCCT
TTCTTAGACAAAATCTACCAGGAAGATATCTTTCCATGTTTAACATTCTCAAAAAGTGAGTTGGCTTCAG
CTGTTCTGGAGGCTGTGGAAAACAATACTCTAAGCATTGAACCAGTGGGATTACAACCTATCCGGTTTGT
GAAAGCTTCTGCAGTTGAATGCGGAGGACCAAAAAAATGTGCTCTCACTGGCCAGAGTAAGTCCTGTAAA
CACAGAATTAAATTAGGGGACTCAAGCAACTATTATTATATTTCTCCTTTTTGCAGATACAGGATCACTT
CTGTATGTAACTTTTTTACATACATTCGATACATTCAGCAGGGACTCGTGAAACAGCAGGATGTTGATCA
GATGTTTTGGGAGGTTATGCAGTTGAGAAAAGAGATGTCATTGGCAAAGCTGGGTTATTTCAAAGAGGAA
CTCTGAGGCCGCCTCGGCCGCGGCCGCAATCAACCTCTGGATTACAAAATTTGTGAAAGATTGACTGGTA
TTCTTAACTATGTTGCTCCTTTTACGCTATGTGGATACGCTGCTTTAATGCCTTTGTATCATGCTATTGC
TTCCCGTATGGCTTTCATTTTCTCCTCCTTGTATAAATCCTGGTTGCTGTCTCTTTATGAGGAGTTGTGG
CCCGTTGTCAGGCAACGTGGCGTGGTGTGCACTGTGTTTGCTGACGCAACCCCCACTGGTTGGGGCATTG
CCACCACCTGTCAGCTCCTTTCCGGGACTTTCGCTTTCCCCCTCCCTATTGCCACGGCGGAACTCATCGC
CGCCTGCCTTGCCCGCTGCTGGACAGGGGCTCGGCTGTTGGGCACTGACAATTCCGTGGTGTTGTCGGGG
AAATCATCGTCCTTTCCTTGGCTGCTCGCCTGTGTTGCCACCTGGATTCTGCGCGGGACGTCCTTCTGCT
ACGTCCCTTCGGCCCTCAATCCAGCGGACCTTCCTTCCCGCGGCCTGCTGCCGGCTCTGCGGCCTCTTCC
GCGTCTTCGCCTTCGCCCTCAGACGAGTCGGATCTCCCTTTGGGCCGCCTCCCCGCCTGCCTGCAGGTTT
GTCGAGACCTAGAAAAACATGGAGCAATCACAAGTAGCAATACAGCAGCTACCAATGCTGATTGTGCCTG
GCTAGAAGCACAAGAGGAGGAGGAGGTGGGTTTTCCAGTCACACCTCAGGTACCTTTAAGACCAATGACT
TACAAGGCAGCTGTAGATCTTAGCCACTTTTTAAAAGAAAAGGGGGGACTGGAAGGGCTAATTCACTCCC
AACGAAGACAAGATATCCTTGATCTGTGGATCTACCACACACAAGGCTACTTCCCTGATTGGCAGAACTA
CACACCAGGGCCAGGGATCAGATATCCACTGACCTTTGGATGGTGCTACAAGCTAGTACCAGTTGAGCAA
GAGAAGGTAGAAGAAGCCAATGAAGGAGAGAACACCCGCTTGTTACACCCTGTGAGCCTGCATGGGATGG
ATGACCCGGAGAGAGAAGTATTAGAGTGGAGGTTTGACAGCCGCCTAGCATTTCATCACATGGCCCGAGA
GCTGCATCCGGACTGTACTGGGTCTCTCTGGTTAGACCAGATCTGAGCCTGGGAGCTCTCTGGCTAACTA
GGGAACCCACTGCTTAAGCCTCAATAAAGCTTGCCTTGAGTGCTTCAAGTAGTGTGTGCCCGTCTGTTGT
GTGACTCTGGTAACTAGAGATCCCTCAGACCCTTTTAGTCAGTGTGGAAAATCTCTAGCAGGGCCCGTTT
AAACCCGCTGATCAGCCTCGACTGTGCCTTCTAGTTGCCAGCCATCTGTTGTTTGCCCCTCCCCCGTGCC
TTCCTTGACCCTGGAAGGTGCCACTCCCACTGTCCTTTCCTAATAAAATGAGGAAATTGCATCGCATTGT
CTGAGTAGGTGTCATTCTATTCTGGGGGGTGGGGTGGGGCAGGACAGCAAGGGGGAGGATTGGGAAGACA
ATAGCAGGCATGCTGGGGATGCGGTGGGCTCTATGGCTTCTGAGGCGGAAAGAACCAGCTGGGGCTCTAG
GGGGTATCCCC
[124 nt withheld, positions 7292-7415]
C
[91 nt withheld, positions 7417-7507]
A
[49 nt withheld, positions 7509-7557]
CCTTTGACGTTGGAGTCCACGTTCTTT
[37 nt withheld, positions 7585-7621]
ACCCTATCTCGGTCTATTCTTTTGATTTATAAGGGATTTTGCCGATTTCGGCCTATTGGTTAAAAAATGA
GCTGATTTAACAAAAATTTAACGCGAATTAATTCTGTGGAATGTGTGTCAGTTAGGGTGTGGAAAGTCCC
CAGGCTCCCCAGCAGGCAGAAGTATGCAAAGCATGCATCTCAATTAGTCAGCAACCAGGTGTGGAAAGTC
CCCAGGCTCCCCAGCAGGCAGAAGTATGCAAAGCATGCATCTCAATTAGTCAGCAACCATAGTCCCGCCC
CTAACTCCGCCCATCCCGCCCCTAACTCCGCCCAGTTCCGCCCATTCTCCGCCCCATGGCTGACTAATTT
TTTTTATTTATGCAGAGGCCGAGGCCGCCTCTGCCTCTGAGCTATTCCAGAAGTAGTGAGGAGGCTTTTT
TGGAGGCCTAGGCTTTTGCAAAAAGCTCCCGGGAGCTTGTATATCCATTTTCGGATCTGATCAGCACGTG
TTGACAATTAATCATCGGCATAGTATATCGGCATAGTATAATACGACAAGGTGAGGAACTAAACCATGGC
CAAGTTGACCAGTGCCGTTCCGGTGCTCACCGCGCGCGACGTCGCCGGAGCGGTCGAGTTCTGGACCGAC
CGGCTCGGGTTCTCCCGGGACTTCGTGGAGGACGACTTCGCCGGTGTGGTCCGGGACGACGTGACCCTGT
TCATCAGCGCGGTCCAGGACCAGGTGGTGCCGGACAACACCCTGGCCTGGGTGTGGGTGCGCGGCCTGGA
CGAGCTGTACGCCGAGTGGTCGGAGGTCGTGTCCACGAACTTCCGGGACGCCTCCGGGCCGGCCATGACC
GAGATCGGCGAGCAGCCGTGGGGGCGGGAGTTCGCCCTGCGCGACCCGGCCGGCAACTGCGTGCACTTCG
TGGCCGAGGAGCAGGACTGACACGTGCTACGAGATTTCGATTCCACCGCCGCCTTCTATGAAAGGTTGGG
CTTCGGAATCGTTTTCCGGGACGCCGGCTGGATGATCCTCCAGCGCGGGGATCTCATGCTGGAGTTCTTC
GCCCACCCCAACTTGTTTATTGCAGCTTATAATGGTTACAAATAAAGCAATAGCATCACAAATTTCACAA
ATAAAGCATTTTTTTCACTGCATTCTAGTTGTGGTTTGTCCAAACTCATCAATGTATCTTATCATGTCTG
TATACCGTCGACCTCTAGCTAGAGCTTGGCGTAATCATGGTCATAGCTGTTTCCTGTGTGAAATTGTTAT
CCGCTCACAATTCCACACAACATACGAGCCGGAAGCATAAAGTGTAAAGCCTGGGGTGCCTAATGAGTGA
GCTAACTCACATTAATTGCGTTGCGCTCACTGCCCGCTTTCCAGTCGGGAAACCTGTCGTGCCAGCTGCA
TTAATGAATCGGCCAACGCGCGGGGAGAGGCGGTTTGCGTATTGGGCGCTCTTCCGCTTCCTCGCTCACT
GACTCGCTGCGCTCGGTCGTTCGGCTGCGGCGAGCGGTATCAGCTCACTCAAAGGCGGTAATACGGTTAT
CCACAGAATCAGGGGATAACGCAGGAAAGAACATGTGAGCAAAAGGCCAGCAAAAGGCCAGGAACCGTAA
AAAGGCCGCGTTGCTGGCGTTTTTCCATAGGCTCCGCCCCCCTGACGAGCATCACAAAAATCGACGCTCA
AGTCAGAGGTGGCGAAACCCGACAGGACTATAAAGATACCAGGCGTTTCCCCCTGGAAGCTCCCTCGTGC
GCTCTCCTGTTCCGACCCTGCCGCTTACCGGATACCTGTCCGCCTTTCTCCCTTCGGGAAGCGTGGCGCT
TTCTCATAGCTCACGCTGTAGGTATCTCAGTTCGGTGTAGGTCGTTCGCTCCAAGCTGGGCTGTGTGCAC
GAACCCCCCGTTCAGCCCGACCGCTGCGCCTTATCCGGTAACTATCGTCTTGAGTCCAACCCGGTAAGAC
ACGACTTATCGCCACTGGCAGCAGCCACTGGTAACAGGATTAGCAGAGCGAGGTATGTAGGCGGTGCTAC
AGAGTTCTTGAAGTGGTGGCCTAACTACGGCTACACTAGAAGAACAGTATTTGGTATCTGCGCTCTGCTG
AAGCCAGTTACCTTCGGAAAAAGAGTTGGTAGCTCTTGATCCGGCAAACAAACCACCGCTGGTAGCGGTG
GTTTTTTTGTTTGCAAGCAGCAGATTACGCGCAGAAAAAAAGGATCTCAAGAAGATCCTTTGATCTTTTC
TACGGGGTCTGACGCTCAGTGGAACGAAAACTCACGTTAAGGGATTTTGGTCATGAGATTATCAAAAAGG
ATCTTCACCTAGATCCTTTTAAATTAAAAATGAAGTTTTAAATCAATCTAAAGTATATATGAGTAAACTT
GGTCTGACAGTTACCAATGCTTAATCAGTGAGGCACCTATCTCAGCGATCTGTCTATTTCGTTCATCCAT
AGTTGCCTGACTCCCCGTCGTGTAGATAACTACGATACGGGAGGGCTTACCATCTGGCCCCAGTGCTGCA
ATGATACCGCGAGACCCACGCTCACCGGCTCCAGATTTATCAGCAATAAACCAGCCAGCCGGAAGGGCCG
AGCGCAGAAGTGGTCCTGCAACTTTATCCGCCTCCATCCAGTCTATTAATTGTTGCCGGGAAGCTAGAGT
AAGTAGTTCGCCAGTTAATAGTTTGCGCAACGTTGTTGCCATTGCTACAGGCATCGTGGTGTCACGCTCG
TCGTTTGGTATGGCTTCATTCAGCTCCGGTTCCCAACGATCAAGGCGAGTTACATGATCCCCCATGTTGT
GCAAAAAAGCGGTTAGCTCCTTCGGTCCTCCGATCGTTGTCAGAAGTAAGTTGGCCGCAGTGTTATCACT
CATGGTTATGGCAGCACTGCATAATTCTCTTACTGTCATGCCATCCGTAAGATGCTTTTCTGTGACTGGT
GAGTACTCAACCAAGTCATTCTGAGAATAGTGTATGCGGCGACCGAGTTGCTCTTGCCCGGCGTCAATAC
GGGATAATACCGCGCCACATAGCAGAACTTTAAAAGTGCTCATCATTGGAAAACGTTCTTCGGGGCGAAA
ACTCTCAAGGATCTTACCGCTGTTGAGATCCAGTTCGATGTAACCCACTCGTGCACCCAACTGATCTTCA
GCATCTTTTACTTTCACCAGCGTTTCTGGGTGAGCAAAAACAGGAAGGCAAAATGCCGCAAAAAAGGGAA
TAAGGGCGACACGGAAATGTTGAATACTCATACTCTTCCTTTTTCAATATTATTGAAGCATTTATCAGGG
TTATTGTCTCATGAGCGGATACATATTTGAATGTATTTAGAAAAATAAACAAATAGGGGTTCCGCGCACA
TTTCCCCGAAAAGTGCCACCTGACGTCGACGGATCGGGAGATCTCCCGATCCCCTATGGTGCACTCTCAG
TACAATCTGCTCTGATGCCGCATAGTTAAGCCAGTATCTGCTCCCTGCTTGTGTGTTGGAGGTCGCTGAG
TAGTGCGCGAGCAAAATTTAAGCTACAACAAGGCAAGGCTTGACCGACAATTGCATGAAGAATCTGCTTA
GGGTTAGGCGTTTTGCGCTGCTTCGCGATGTACGGGCCAGATATACGCGTT
Features (pLannotate 1.2.2; 31 found; start..end, strand, type, name):
      1..380     +  enhancer       CMV enhancer: human cytomegalovirus immediate early enhancer
    381..580     +  promoter       CMV promoter: human cytomegalovirus (CMV) immediate early promoter
    598..778     +  LTR            5' LTR (truncated): truncated 5' long terminal repeat (LTR) from HIV-1
    825..950     +  misc_feature   HIV-1 Ψ: packaging signal of human immunodeficiency virus type 1
    934..1297    +  CDS            HIV-1 gag (fragment): gag protein from human immunodeficiency virus 1; gag
   1443..1676    +  misc_feature   RRE: The Rev response element (RRE) of HIV-1 allows for Rev-dependent mRNA export from the nucleus to the cytoplasm.
   2053..2153    +  CDS            Rev (fragment): human immunodeficiency virus 1 (HIV-1) Rev protein; rev; enhances nuclear export of unspliced and incompletely spliced viral mRNAs
   2203..2320    +  misc_feature   cPPT/CTS: central polypurine tract and central termination sequence of HIV-1
   2386..2597    +  promoter       EF-1α core promoter: core promoter for human elongation factor EF-1α
   2598..3536    +  intron         EF-1α intron A: intron upstream of the start codon of human EF-1α
   3556..4272    +  CDS            EGFP: EGFP is a basic (constitutively fluorescent) green fluorescent protein published in 1996, derived from Aequorea victoria. It is reported to be a rapidly-maturing weak dimer with moderate acid sensitivity.
   4291..5673    +  CDS            RAB3IP: RAB3I_HUMAN - Also known as RABIN8. Experimental evidence at protein level: Swiss-Prot protein existence level 1. Guanine nucleotide exchange factor (GEF) which may activate RAB8A and RAB8B (PubMed:12221131, PubMed:26824392). Promotes the exchange of GDP to GTP, converting inactive GDP-bound Rab proteins into their active GTP-bound form (PubMed:12221131, PubMed:26824392). Mediates the release of GDP from RAB8A and RAB8B but not from RAB3A or RAB5 (PubMed:20937701, PubMed:26824392). Modulates actin organization and promotes polarized transport of RAB8A-specific vesicles to the cell surface (Pub
   5698..6286    +  misc_feature   WPRE: woodchuck hepatitis virus posttranscriptional regulatory element
   6297..6803    +  CDS            nef (fragment): NEF_HV1LA - Experimental evidence at protein level: Swiss-Prot protein existence level 1. Extracellular Nef protein targets CD4(+) T-lymphocytes for apoptosis by interacting with CXCR4 surface receptors. From Human immunodeficiency virus type 1 group M subtype B (isolate Lai) (HIV-1).
   6810..6990    +  LTR            5' LTR (truncated): truncated 5' long terminal repeat (LTR) from HIV-1
   7022..7246    +  polyA_signal   bGH poly(A) signal: bovine growth hormone polyadenylation signal
   7250..7271    +  promoter       SV40 promoter (fragment): SV40 enhancer and early promoter
   7292..7720    +  rep_origin     f1 ori (sequence partly withheld): f1 bacteriophage origin of replication; arrow indicates direction of (+) strand synthesis
   7734..8063    +  promoter       SV40 promoter: SV40 enhancer and early promoter
   8111..8158    +  promoter       EM7 promoter: synthetic bacterial promoter&nbsp
   8177..8551    +  CDS            BleoR: antibiotic-binding protein; Sh ble from Streptoalloteichus hindustanus; confers resistance to bleomycin, phleomycin, and Zeocin™
   8561..8686    +  CDS            ble (fragment): BLE_KLEPN - Experimental evidence at protein level: Swiss-Prot protein existence level 1. Binding protein with a strong affinity to the bleomycin family of antibiotics. Binds to CL990; an antimitotic-antibiotic compound. From Klebsiella pneumoniae.
   8681..8802    +  polyA_signal   SV40 poly(A) signal: SV40 polyadenylation signal
   8873..8895    -  protein_bind   lac operator (fragment): The lac repressor binds to the lac operator to inhibit transcription in E. coli. This inhibition can be relieved by adding lactose or isopropyl-β-D-thiogalactopyranoside (IPTG). lac repressor encoded by lacI
   8899..8929    -  promoter       lac promoter: promoter for the E. coli lac operon
   8944..8965    -  protein_bind   CAP binding site: CAP binding activates transcription in the presence of cAMP. E. coli catabolite activator protein
   8978..9070    -  CDS            lacI (fragment): lac repressor; lacI; The lac repressor binds to the lac operator to inhibit transcription in E. coli. This inhibition can be relieved by adding lactose or isopropyl-β-D-thiogalactopyranoside (IPTG).
   9253..9841    -  rep_origin     ori: high-copy-number ColE1/pMB1/pBR322/pUC origin of replication
  10012..10872   -  CDS            AmpR: β-lactamase; bla; confers resistance to ampicillin, carbenicillin, and related antibiotics
  10873..10977   -  promoter       AmpR promoter: bla
  11036..11088   -  misc_feature   bom (fragment): basis of mobility region from pBR322
