[The description below was written by a language model from this plasmid's Addgene catalogue record and pLannotate feature annotations shown in this document.]
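Description:
pLenti-EGFP-Rabin8 is an HIV-1-derived lentiviral transfer plasmid for expressing an N-terminal EGFP fusion of human Rabin8 in mammalian cells. It is built on a pEF1α-IRES-EGFP-type lentiviral backbone and was made from a sister construct carrying EGFP-Chibby1. That insert was removed with SfiI and a PCR-amplified Rabin8 cDNA was ligated in frame with EGFP, leaving both SfiI sites intact. The catalogue's gene link points to CBY1, which appears to be a carry-over from the parent plasmid. The feature table of the 11,242 nt sequence identifies the insert as RAB3IP (Rabin8), a guanine nucleotide exchange factor that activates RAB8A and RAB8B. In bacteria the plasmid is maintained by a high-copy ColE1/pUC origin with ampicillin resistance, and an f1 origin is also present.

A CMV enhancer/promoter placed upstream of a truncated 5' LTR drives transcription of the viral genome in packaging cells. It is followed by the Ψ packaging signal with a gag fragment, the RRE for Rev-dependent nuclear export, and the cPPT/CTS. The internal expression cassette uses the EF-1α core promoter with its intron A to drive the EGFP-Rabin8 open reading frame. A WPRE downstream enhances transcript expression, and a nef fragment, a truncated LTR and a bGH polyadenylation signal follow. No IRES is annotated, despite the backbone name. Outside the viral region, an SV40 promoter/EM7 promoter-BleoR cassette with an SV40 poly(A) signal provides Zeocin resistance, although it would not be packaged into virus. The construct suits stable or transient expression of fluorescently tagged Rabin8, for example to follow its localisation, though the record does not state specific applications.
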