Addgene plasmid #118072: pLenti-EGFP-Rabin8
Purpose: Expresses EGFP-Rabin8 in mammalian cells
Depositing lab: Ken-Ichi Takemaru. Depositing organization: Stony Brook University.
Backbone
  Vector backbone: pEF1α-IRES-EGFP
  Backbone manufacturer: gift from Dr. Lemischka, Mount Sinai Medical Center, New York, NY
  Backbone size w/o insert (bp): 10000
  Vector type: Lentiviral
Growth in bacteria
  Bacterial resistance: Ampicillin, 100 μg/mL
  Growth temperature: 37°C
  Growth strain: NEB Stable
  Copy number: High Copy
Gene/Insert
  Gene/Insert name: human Rabin8
  Species: H. sapiens (human)
  Entrez Gene: CBY1 (a.k.a. C22orf2, CBY, Chibby1, HS508I15A, PGEA1, PIGEA-14, PIGEA14, arb1)
  Promoter: EF1 alpha
  Tag / fusion protein: EGFP (N terminal on backbone)
  Cloning method: Restriction Enzyme; 5′ cloning site Sfi (not destroyed); 3′ cloning site SfiI (not destroyed)
  Sequencing primers: 5′ TTCTCAAGCCTCAGACAGTG
Terms and licenses: Academic/Nonprofit Terms; Industry Terms: Not Available to Industry
Depositor comments: pLenti-EGFP-hChibby1 (Plasmid #89770) was digested with SfiI, and a PCR-amplified human Rabin8 cDNA was ligated in frame with EGFP.
How to cite: pLenti-EGFP-Rabin8 was a gift from Ken-Ichi Takemaru (Addgene plasmid # 118072 ; http://n2t.net/addgene:118072 ; RRID:Addgene_118072)
